Addgene plasmid #19548: pcDNA5/FRT/TO HIS DNAJA4
Depositing lab: Harm Kampinga. Depositing organization: University Medical Center Groningen. Publication: Computational analysis of the human HSPH/HSPA/DNAJ family and cloning of a human HSPH/HSPA/DNAJ expression library. Hageman J, Kampinga HH. Cell Stress Chaperones. 2009 Jan;14(1):1-21. doi: 10.1007/s12192-008-0060-2. Epub 2008 Aug 7. PubMed 18686016.
Backbone
  Vector backbone: pcDNA5/FRT/TO
  Backbone manufacturer: Invitrogen
  Backbone size w/o insert (bp): 5137
  Vector type: Mammalian Expression
  Selectable markers: Hygromycin
Growth in bacteria
  Bacterial resistance: Ampicillin, 100 μg/mL
  Growth temperature: 37°C
  Growth strain: DH5alpha
  Copy number: High Copy
Gene/Insert
  Gene/Insert name: DnaJ (Hsp40) homolog, subfamily A, member 4 (alt names: DNAJA4; MST104; MSTP104; PRO1472)
  Species: H. sapiens (human)
  Insert size (bp): 1223
  Entrez Gene: DNAJA4 (a.k.a. MST104, MSTP104, PRO1472)
  Tag / fusion protein: His (N terminal on backbone)
  Cloning method: Restriction Enzyme; 5′ cloning site BamHI (not destroyed); 3′ cloning site NotI (not destroyed)
  Sequencing primers: 5′ LNCX; 3′ BGH-rev
Terms and licenses: Academic/Nonprofit Terms; Industry Terms: Not Available to Industry
Depositor comments: Part of the HSP40 gene family Disclaimer: For cloning the various HSP genes, the Stratagene reference RNA for cDNA synthesis was used and genes were amplified from this mixture that originates from 10 different cell lines from different somatic origin and ultimately coming from 10 different individuals. This strategy was used to maximize the chance for the presence of individual HSP transcripts. Users must be aware that this mixture thus represents 20 complete haploid genomes, meaning that for each individual gene there might be polymorphisms that could potentially have functional consequences. The library was sequence verified only for the presence of the correct gene.
How to cite: pcDNA5/FRT/TO HIS DNAJA4 was a gift from Harm Kampinga (Addgene plasmid # 19548 ; http://n2t.net/addgene:19548 ; RRID:Addgene_19548)
