[The description below was written by a language model from this plasmid's Addgene catalogue record and pLannotate feature annotations shown in this document.]
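Description:
pcDNA5/FRT/TO HIS DNAJA4 is a mammalian expression plasmid built on the Invitrogen pcDNA5/FRT/TO backbone, carrying the human DNAJA4 coding sequence (DnaJ/Hsp40 homolog, subfamily A, member 4) cloned between BamHI and NotI sites, both of which are retained. It is propagated in E. coli as a high-copy plasmid through a ColE1/pUC-type origin with ampicillin selection from the β-lactamase gene. The annotated sequence is about 6.3 kb, and small fragments of f1 ori, lac and other vector remnants are also detected.

Expression is driven by the CMV immediate-early enhancer and promoter, followed directly by two short tet operator matches (annotated by the software as PLtetO-1 and TRE fragments). This is the "TO" arrangement, in which transcription is repressed in cells that express the Tet repressor and is induced by tetracycline or doxycycline; in cells lacking the repressor the promoter acts constitutively. The DNAJA4 open reading frame is recorded as carrying an N-terminal His tag supplied by the modified backbone, although the tag is not separately annotated in the feature table, and the transcript ends at the bGH polyadenylation signal.

Downstream lies an FRT site placed immediately before a hygromycin resistance gene that has no evident promoter of its own, followed by an SV40 poly(A) signal. This design allows FLP-mediated integration into a host cell line carrying a genomic FRT site, where correct insertion activates hygromycin resistance and gives isogenic, inducible stable lines.

The plasmid belongs to a human HSPH/HSPA/DNAJ chaperone expression library. The depositor cautions that inserts were amplified from pooled reference RNA derived from ten cell lines, so polymorphisms may be present, and that clones were sequence-verified only for gene identity.
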