Features (pLannotate 1.2.2; 21 found; start..end, strand, type, name):
     28..80      -  misc_feature   bom (fragment): basis of mobility region from pBR322
    235..614     +  enhancer       CMV enhancer: human cytomegalovirus immediate early enhancer
    615..818     +  promoter       CMV promoter: human cytomegalovirus (CMV) immediate early promoter
    820..839     +  promoter       PLtetO-1 promoter (fragment): modified phage lambda PL promoter with tet operator sites (Lutz and Bujard, 1997)
    841..860     +  promoter       PLtetO-1 promoter (fragment): modified phage lambda PL promoter with tet operator sites (Lutz and Bujard, 1997)
    868..901     +  promoter       TRE3GV promoter (fragment): 3rd-generation Tet-responsive promoter that can be activated by binding of Tet-On® 3G, optimized for retroviral and lentiviral vectors
   1023..2213    +  CDS            DNAJA4: DNJA4_HUMAN - Experimental evidence at protein level: Swiss-Prot protein existence level 1. From Homo sapiens (Human).
   2267..2491    +  polyA_signal   bGH poly(A) signal: bovine growth hormone polyadenylation signal
   2495..2516    +  promoter       SV40 promoter (fragment): SV40 enhancer and early promoter
   2537..2770    +  rep_origin     f1 ori (fragment) (sequence partly withheld): f1 bacteriophage origin of replication; arrow indicates direction of (+) strand synthesis
   2775..2822    +  protein_bind   FRT: FLP-mediated recombination occurs in the 8-bp core sequence TCTAGAAA (Turan and Bode, 2011). FLP recombinase from the Saccharomyces cerevisiae 2μ plasmid
   2830..3852    +  CDS            HygR: aminoglycoside phosphotransferase from E. coli; aph(4)-Ia; confers resistance to hygromycin
   3862..3987    +  CDS            ble (fragment): BLE_KLEPN - Experimental evidence at protein level: Swiss-Prot protein existence level 1. Binding protein with a strong affinity to the bleomycin family of antibiotics. Binds to CL990; an antimitotic-antibiotic compound. From Klebsiella pneumoniae.
   3982..4103    +  polyA_signal   SV40 poly(A) signal: SV40 polyadenylation signal
   4176..4192    -  protein_bind   lac operator: The lac repressor binds to the lac operator to inhibit transcription in E. coli. This inhibition can be relieved by adding lactose or isopropyl-β-D-thiogalactopyranoside (IPTG). lac repressor encoded by lacI
   4200..4230    -  promoter       lac promoter: promoter for the E. coli lac operon
   4245..4266    -  protein_bind   CAP binding site: CAP binding activates transcription in the presence of cAMP. E. coli catabolite activator protein
   4279..4371    -  CDS            lacI (fragment): lac repressor; lacI; The lac repressor binds to the lac operator to inhibit transcription in E. coli. This inhibition can be relieved by adding lactose or isopropyl-β-D-thiogalactopyranoside (IPTG).
   4554..5142    -  rep_origin     ori: high-copy-number ColE1/pMB1/pBR322/pUC origin of replication
   5313..6173    -  CDS            AmpR: β-lactamase; bla; confers resistance to ampicillin, carbenicillin, and related antibiotics
   6174..6278    -  promoter       AmpR promoter: bla
>Addgene plasmid #19548 | pcDNA5/FRT/TO HIS DNAJA4 | depositor full sequence | sequence record 9184 | Author sequence
GACGGATCGGGAGATCTCCCGATCCCCTATGGTGCACTCTCAGTACAATCTGCTCTGATGCCGCATAGTT
AAGCCAGTATCTGCTCCCTGCTTGTGTGTTGGAGGTCGCTGAGTAGTGCGCGAGCAAAATTTAAGCTACA
ACAAGGCAAGGCTTGACCGACAATTGCATGAAGAATCTGCTTAGGGTTAGGCGTTTTGCGCTGCTTCGCG
ATGTACGGGCCAGATATACGCGTTGACATTGATTATTGACTAGTTATTAATAGTAATCAATTACGGGGTC
ATTAGTTCATAGCCCATATATGGAGTTCCGCGTTACATAACTTACGGTAAATGGCCCGCCTGGCTGACCG
CCCAACGACCCCCGCCCATTGACGTCAATAATGACGTATGTTCCCATAGTAACGCCAATAGGGACTTTCC
ATTGACGTCAATGGGTGGAGTATTTACGGTAAACTGCCCACTTGGCAGTACATCAAGTGTATCATATGCC
AAGTACGCCCCCTATTGACGTCAATGACGGTAAATGGCCCGCCTGGCATTATGCCCAGTACATGACCTTA
TGGGACTTTCCTACTTGGCAGTACATCTACGTATTAGTCATCGCTATTACCATGGTGATGCGGTTTTGGC
AGTACATCAATGGGCGTGGATAGCGGTTTGACTCACGGGGATTTCCAAGTCTCCACCCCATTGACGTCAA
TGGGAGTTTGTTTTGGCACCAAAATCAACGGGACTTTCCAAAATGTCGTAACAACTCCGCCCCATTGACG
CAAATGGGCGGTAGGCGTGTACGGTGGGAGGTCTATATAAGCAGAGCTCTCCCTATCAGTGATAGAGATC
TCCCTATCAGTGATAGAGATCGTCGACGAGCTCGTTTAGTGAACCGTCAGATCGCCTGGAGACGCCATCC
ACGCTGTTTTGACCTCCATAGAAGACACCGGGACCGATCCAGCCTCCGGACTCTAGCGTTTAAACTTAAG
CTTCTGCAGACCATGCATCATCACCATCACCATGGATCCACCATGGTGAAGGAGACCCAGTACTATGACA
TCCTGGGCGTGAAGCCCAGCGCGTCCCCGGAGGAGATCAAGAAGGCCTATCGGAAGCTGGCGCTCAAGTG
CCACCCGGACAAGAACCCGGATGAGGGCGAGAAGTTTAAACTCATATCCCAGGCATATGAAGTGCTTTCA
GATCCAAAGAAAAGGGATGTTTATGACCAAGGCGGAGAGCAGGCAATTAAAGAAGGAGGCTCAGGCAGCC
CCAGCTTCTCTTCACCCATGGACATCTTTGACATGTTCTTTGGTGGTGGTGGACGGATGGCTAGAGAGAG
AAGAGGCAAGAATGTTGTACACCAGTTATCTGTAACTCTTGAAGATTTATATAATGGAGTCACGAAGAAA
TTGGCCCTCCAGAAAAATGTAATTTGTGAGAAATGTGAAGGTGTTGGTGGGAAGAAGGGATCGGTGGAGA
AGTGCCCGCTGTGCAAGGGGCGGGGGATGCAGATCCACATCCAGCAGATCGGGCCGGGCATGGTACAGCA
GATCCAGACCGTGTGCATCGAGTGCAAGGGCCAGGGTGAGCGCATCAACCCCAAGGACCGCTGCGAGAGC
TGCAGCGGGGCCAAGGTGATCCGTGAGAAGAAGATTATCGAGGTACATGTTGAAAAAGGTATGAAAGATG
GGCAAAAGATACTATTTCATGGAGAAGGAGATCAGGAGCCTGAGCTGGAGCCTGGTGATGTCATAATTGT
GCTTGATCAGAAGGATCATAGTGTCTTTCAGAGACGAGGCCATGACTTGATCATGAAAATGAAAATTCAG
CTTTCTGAAGCTCTTTGTGGCTTCAAGAAGACGATAAAAACATTGGACAATCGAATTCTTGTTATTACAT
CCAAAGCAGGTGAGGTGATAAAGCACGGGGACCTGAGATGCGTGCGCGATGAAGGAATGCCCATCTACAA
AGCACCCCTGGAAAAAGGGATTCTGATCATACAGTTTTTAGTAATCTTTCCTGAAAAACACTGGCTTTCT
CTGGAAAAGCTTCCTCAGCTGGAAGCTTTACTCCCTCCTCGACAGAAAGTGAGGATTACAGATGACATGG
ATCAGGTGGAGCTGAAGGAGTTTTGTCCCAATGAGCAGAACTGGCGTCAGCACAGGGAGGCCTACGAGGA
GGACGAAGACGGGCCCCAGGCTGGAGTGCAGTGCCAGACGGCATGAGCGGCCGCTCGAGTCTAGAGGGCC
CGTTTAAACCCGCTGATCAGCCTCGACTGTGCCTTCTAGTTGCCAGCCATCTGTTGTTTGCCCCTCCCCC
GTGCCTTCCTTGACCCTGGAAGGTGCCACTCCCACTGTCCTTTCCTAATAAAATGAGGAAATTGCATCGC
ATTGTCTGAGTAGGTGTCATTCTATTCTGGGGGGTGGGGTGGGGCAGGACAGCAAGGGGGAGGATTGGGA
AGACAATAGCAGGCATGCTGGGGATGCGGTGGGCTCTATGGCTTCTGAGGCGGAAAGAACCAGCTGGGGC
TCTAGGGGGTATCCCC
[124 nt withheld, positions 2537-2660]
C
[91 nt withheld, positions 2662-2752]
AGGGTGATGGTTCACGTACCTAGAAGTTCCTATTCCGAAGTTCCTATTCTCTAGAAAGTATAGGAACTTC
CTTGGCCAAAAAGCCTGAACTCACCGCGACGTCTGTCGAGAAGTTTCTGATCGAAAAGTTCGACAGCGTC
TCCGACCTGATGCAGCTCTCGGAGGGCGAAGAATCTCGTGCTTTCAGCTTCGATGTAGGAGGGCGTGGAT
ATGTCCTGCGGGTAAATAGCTGCGCCGATGGTTTCTACAAAGATCGTTATGTTTATCGGCACTTTGCATC
GGCCGCGCTCCCGATTCCGGAAGTGCTTGACATTGGGGAATTCAGCGAGAGCCTGACCTATTGCATCTCC
CGCCGTGCACAGGGTGTCACGTTGCAAGACCTGCCTGAAACCGAACTGCCCGCTGTTCTGCAGCCGGTCG
CGGAGGCCATGGATGCGATCGCTGCGGCCGATCTTAGCCAGACGAGCGGGTTCGGCCCATTCGGACCGCA
AGGAATCGGTCAATACACTACATGGCGTGATTTCATATGCGCGATTGCTGATCCCCATGTGTATCACTGG
CAAACTGTGATGGACGACACCGTCAGTGCGTCCGTCGCGCAGGCTCTCGATGAGCTGATGCTTTGGGCCG
AGGACTGCCCCGAAGTCCGGCACCTCGTGCACGCGGATTTCGGCTCCAACAATGTCCTGACGGACAATGG
CCGCATAACAGCGGTCATTGACTGGAGCGAGGCGATGTTCGGGGATTCCCAATACGAGGTCGCCAACATC
TTCTTCTGGAGGCCGTGGTTGGCTTGTATGGAGCAGCAGACGCGCTACTTCGAGCGGAGGCATCCGGAGC
TTGCAGGATCGCCGCGGCTCCGGGCGTATATGCTCCGCATTGGTCTTGACCAACTCTATCAGAGCTTGGT
TGACGGCAATTTCGATGATGCAGCTTGGGCGCAGGGTCGATGCGACGCAATCGTCCGATCCGGAGCCGGG
ACTGTCGGGCGTACACAAATCGCCCGCAGAAGCGCGGCCGTCTGGACCGATGGCTGTGTAGAAGTACTCG
CCGATAGTGGAAACCGACGCCCCAGCACTCGTCCGAGGGCAAAGGAATAGCACGTACTACGAGATTTCGA
TTCCACCGCCGCCTTCTATGAAAGGTTGGGCTTCGGAATCGTTTTCCGGGACGCCGGCTGGATGATCCTC
CAGCGCGGGGATCTCATGCTGGAGTTCTTCGCCCACCCCAACTTGTTTATTGCAGCTTATAATGGTTACA
AATAAAGCAATAGCATCACAAATTTCACAAATAAAGCATTTTTTTCACTGCATTCTAGTTGTGGTTTGTC
CAAACTCATCAATGTATCTTATCATGTCTGTATACCGTCGACCTCTAGCTAGAGCTTGGCGTAATCATGG
TCATAGCTGTTTCCTGTGTGAAATTGTTATCCGCTCACAATTCCACACAACATACGAGCCGGAAGCATAA
AGTGTAAAGCCTGGGGTGCCTAATGAGTGAGCTAACTCACATTAATTGCGTTGCGCTCACTGCCCGCTTT
CCAGTCGGGAAACCTGTCGTGCCAGCTGCATTAATGAATCGGCCAACGCGCGGGGAGAGGCGGTTTGCGT
ATTGGGCGCTCTTCCGCTTCCTCGCTCACTGACTCGCTGCGCTCGGTCGTTCGGCTGCGGCGAGCGGTAT
CAGCTCACTCAAAGGCGGTAATACGGTTATCCACAGAATCAGGGGATAACGCAGGAAAGAACATGTGAGC
AAAAGGCCAGCAAAAGGCCAGGAACCGTAAAAAGGCCGCGTTGCTGGCGTTTTTCCATAGGCTCCGCCCC
CCTGACGAGCATCACAAAAATCGACGCTCAAGTCAGAGGTGGCGAAACCCGACAGGACTATAAAGATACC
AGGCGTTTCCCCCTGGAAGCTCCCTCGTGCGCTCTCCTGTTCCGACCCTGCCGCTTACCGGATACCTGTC
CGCCTTTCTCCCTTCGGGAAGCGTGGCGCTTTCTCATAGCTCACGCTGTAGGTATCTCAGTTCGGTGTAG
GTCGTTCGCTCCAAGCTGGGCTGTGTGCACGAACCCCCCGTTCAGCCCGACCGCTGCGCCTTATCCGGTA
ACTATCGTCTTGAGTCCAACCCGGTAAGACACGACTTATCGCCACTGGCAGCAGCCACTGGTAACAGGAT
TAGCAGAGCGAGGTATGTAGGCGGTGCTACAGAGTTCTTGAAGTGGTGGCCTAACTACGGCTACACTAGA
AGAACAGTATTTGGTATCTGCGCTCTGCTGAAGCCAGTTACCTTCGGAAAAAGAGTTGGTAGCTCTTGAT
CCGGCAAACAAACCACCGCTGGTAGCGGTGGTTTTTTTGTTTGCAAGCAGCAGATTACGCGCAGAAAAAA
AGGATCTCAAGAAGATCCTTTGATCTTTTCTACGGGGTCTGACGCTCAGTGGAACGAAAACTCACGTTAA
GGGATTTTGGTCATGAGATTATCAAAAAGGATCTTCACCTAGATCCTTTTAAATTAAAAATGAAGTTTTA
AATCAATCTAAAGTATATATGAGTAAACTTGGTCTGACAGTTACCAATGCTTAATCAGTGAGGCACCTAT
CTCAGCGATCTGTCTATTTCGTTCATCCATAGTTGCCTGACTCCCCGTCGTGTAGATAACTACGATACGG
GAGGGCTTACCATCTGGCCCCAGTGCTGCAATGATACCGCGAGACCCACGCTCACCGGCTCCAGATTTAT
CAGCAATAAACCAGCCAGCCGGAAGGGCCGAGCGCAGAAGTGGTCCTGCAACTTTATCCGCCTCCATCCA
GTCTATTAATTGTTGCCGGGAAGCTAGAGTAAGTAGTTCGCCAGTTAATAGTTTGCGCAACGTTGTTGCC
ATTGCTACAGGCATCGTGGTGTCACGCTCGTCGTTTGGTATGGCTTCATTCAGCTCCGGTTCCCAACGAT
CAAGGCGAGTTACATGATCCCCCATGTTGTGCAAAAAAGCGGTTAGCTCCTTCGGTCCTCCGATCGTTGT
CAGAAGTAAGTTGGCCGCAGTGTTATCACTCATGGTTATGGCAGCACTGCATAATTCTCTTACTGTCATG
CCATCCGTAAGATGCTTTTCTGTGACTGGTGAGTACTCAACCAAGTCATTCTGAGAATAGTGTATGCGGC
GACCGAGTTGCTCTTGCCCGGCGTCAATACGGGATAATACCGCGCCACATAGCAGAACTTTAAAAGTGCT
CATCATTGGAAAACGTTCTTCGGGGCGAAAACTCTCAAGGATCTTACCGCTGTTGAGATCCAGTTCGATG
TAACCCACTCGTGCACCCAACTGATCTTCAGCATCTTTTACTTTCACCAGCGTTTCTGGGTGAGCAAAAA
CAGGAAGGCAAAATGCCGCAAAAAAGGGAATAAGGGCGACACGGAAATGTTGAATACTCATACTCTTCCT
TTTTCAATATTATTGAAGCATTTATCAGGGTTATTGTCTCATGAGCGGATACATATTTGAATGTATTTAG
AAAAATAAACAAATAGGGGTTCCGCGCACATTTCCCCGAAAAGTGCCACCTGACGTC
