>Addgene plasmid #19548 | pcDNA5/FRT/TO HIS DNAJA4 | addgene partial sequence | sequence record 25325 | 19548 with LNCX
TCCCGCTGTTTTGACCTCCATAGAAGACACCGGGACCGATCCAGCCTCCGGACTCTAGCGTTTAAACTTA
AGCTTCTGCAGACCATGCATCATCACCATCACCATGGATCCACCATGGTGAAGGAGACCCAGTACTATGA
CATCCTGGGCGTGAAGCCCAGCGCGTCCCCGGAGGAGATCAAGAAGGCCTATCGGAAGCTGGCGCTCAAG
TACCACCCGGACAAGAACCCGGATGAGGGCGAGAAGTTTAAACTCATATCCCAGGCATATGAAGTGCTTT
CAGATCCAAAGAAAAGGGATGTTTATGACCAAGGCGGAGAGCAGGCAATTAAAGAAGGAGGCTCAGGCAG
CCCCAGCTTCTCTTCACCCATGGACATCTTTGACATGTTCTTTGGTGGTGGTGGACGGATGGCTAGAGAG
AGAAGAGGCAAGAATGTTGTACACCAGTTATCTGTAACTCTTGAAGATCTATATAATGGAGTCACGAAGA
AATTGGCCCTCCAGAAAAATGTAATTTGTGAGAAATGTGAAGGTGTTGGTGGGAAGAAGGGATCGGTGGA
GAAGTGCCCGCTGTGCAAGGGGCGGGGGATGCAGATCCACATCCAGCAGATCGGGCCGGGCATGGTACAG
CAGATCCAGACCGTGTGCATCGAGTGCAAGGGCCAGGGTGAGCGCATCAACCCCAAGGACCGCTGCGAGA
GCTGCAGCGGGGCCAAGGTGATCCGTGAGAAGAAGATTATCGAGGTACATGTTGAAAANNATGAANATGG
GCAAAGATACTATTTCATGGAGAAGAGATCNNNGCCTGAGCTGGAGCCTGGNGATGTCATNATNGTGCTT
GATCAGA
